>Addgene plasmid #17068 | ZE26 Stbm-N-6myc-pCS2+ | addgene partial sequence | sequence record 22873 | SP6 5'-ATTTAGGTGACACTATAG-3'
AAGCAAAGCTCATTTCTGAAGAGGACTTGAATGAAATGGAGCAAAAGCTCATTTCTGAAGAGGACTTGAA
TGAAATGGAGCAAAAGCTCATTTCTGAAGAGGACTTGAATGAAATGGAGCAAAAGCTCATTTCTGAAGAG
GACTTGAATGAAATGGAGCAAAAGCTCATTTCTGAAGAGGACTTGAATGAAATGGAGAGCTTGGGCGACC
TCACCATGGAGCAAAAGCTCATTTCTGAAGAGGACTTGAATTCCATGGATAACGAGTCGCAGTACTCAGG
CTATTCATACAAGTCTTCACACTCACGCAGCTCTCGCAAACACAGGGACAGGAGAGACAGACATCGCTCT
AAAAGCAGAGACAGCAGCAGCAGAGGAGACAAATCTGTGACCATCCAGGCTCCTGGAGAACCACTGCTGG
ACGCCGAGTCCACACGCGGAGATGATCGGGATGATAACTGGGGTGAAACCACGACTGTGGTGACGGGGAC
GTCGGAGCACAGCGTCTCCAATGAGGACCTGACGCGGGCCTCTAAAGAGCTGGAGGACTCGTCCCCGCTG
GAATGCCGTCGTTTCGCTGGGCCGATCGTGAGCGGGGTGCTGGGTCTGTTCGCTCTGCTGACGCCGCTGG
CTTTCCTTCTGCTGCCGCAGCTGCTGTGGCGAGATTCCCTGGAGCCCTGCGGGACGCCCTGTGAGGGCCT
GTATGTGTCTCTGGCCTTCAAGCTGCTGGTGCTGCTGATCTCGTCCTGGGCCCTGTTCTTGCGGCCGTCT
CGCTC
