[The description below was written by a language model from this plasmid's Addgene catalogue record.]
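Description:
ZE26 Stbm-N-6myc-pCS2+ is a zebrafish expression construct built on the pCS2+ backbone (about 4.1 kb without insert), a multipurpose vector widely used in fish and frog embryology. It is propagated in standard E. coli under ampicillin selection; the record lists the copy number as unknown and no feature table is provided, so backbone elements are not itemised. From general knowledge of pCS2+, the vector carries a strong CMV-derived promoter for expression from injected or transfected DNA, an SP6 promoter just upstream of the cloning region for in vitro transcription, and an SV40 late polyadenylation signal downstream. The use of SP6 as both the sequencing primer and the transcription polymerase in this entry is consistent with that layout.

The payload is the wild-type zebrafish strabismus coding sequence (Stbm, the vangl2 gene, also known as trilobite or vang), inserted as an EcoRI–XbaI fragment. Six c-myc epitopes are fused in frame at the amino terminus, allowing the protein to be detected or immunoprecipitated with anti-myc antibodies without a protein-specific reagent. Whether the cloning sites remain intact is not recorded.

According to the depositor's comments, the main use is as a template for sense RNA: the plasmid is linearised downstream of the insert with Asp718 and transcribed with SP6 polymerase. Such synthetic mRNA is typically microinjected into early embryos for overexpression. The associated study concerns the role of this planar cell-polarity gene in regulating cell behaviour and cell fate in vertebrate embryos.
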