Addgene plasmid #17068: ZE26 Stbm-N-6myc-pCS2+
Depositing lab: Randall Moon. Depositing organization: University of Washington. Publication: The planar cell-polarity gene stbm regulates cell behaviour and cell fate in vertebrate embryos. Park M, Moon RT. Nat Cell Biol. 2002 Jan;4(1):20-5. 10.1038/ncb716 PubMed 11780127.
Backbone
  Vector backbone: pCS2+
  Backbone size w/o insert (bp): 4100
  Vector type: Zebrafish Expression
Growth in bacteria
  Bacterial resistance: Ampicillin, 100 μg/mL
  Growth temperature: 37°C
  Growth strain: DH5alpha
  Copy number: Unknown
Gene/Insert
  Gene/Insert name: Stbm (alt name: strabismus)
  Species: D. rerio (zebrafish)
  Entrez Gene: vangl2 (a.k.a. stbm, tri, vang)
  Tag / fusion protein: Myc6 (N terminal on backbone)
  Cloning method: Restriction Enzyme; 5′ cloning site EcoRI (unknown if destroyed); 3′ cloning site XbaI (unknown if destroyed)
  Sequencing primers: 5′ SP6
Terms and licenses: Academic/Nonprofit Terms; Industry Terms: Not Available to Industry
Depositor comments: 6-c-myc epitopes in frame at the amino terminus of wild type zebrafish strabismus; EcoRI-Xba1 insert. For Sense RNA: linearize with ASP 718 and transcribe with SP6 polymerase. Plasmid History: Species of Sequence Origin: Zebrafish. Reference: M. Park and R. Moon, Nature Cell Biology 4, 20-25, 2002.
How to cite: ZE26 Stbm-N-6myc-pCS2+ was a gift from Randall Moon (Addgene plasmid # 17068 ; http://n2t.net/addgene:17068 ; RRID:Addgene_17068)
